>Addgene plasmid #84389 | pENTR CMVie-Lifeact-mRuby2 L1-R5 | addgene full sequence | sequence record 169690 | Addgene NGS Result
CTTTCCTGCGTTATCCCCTGATTCTGTGGATAACCGTATTACCGCCTTTGAGTGAGCTGATACCGCTCGC
CGCAGCCGAACGACCGAGCGCAGCGAGTCAGTGAGCGAGGAAGCGGAAGAGCGCCCAATACGCAAACCGC
CTCTCCCCGCGCGTTGGCCGATTCATTAATGCAGCTGGCACGACAGGTTTCCCGACTGGAAAGCGGGCAG
TGAGCGCAACGCAATTAATACGCGTACCGCTAGCCAGGAAGAGTTTGTAGAAACGCAAAAAGGCCATCCG
TCAGGATGGCCTTCTGCTTAGTTTGATGCCTGGCAGTTTATGGCGGGCGTCCTGCCCGCCACCCTCCGGG
CCGTTGCTTCACAACGTTCAAATCCGCTCCCGGCGGATTTGTCCTACTCAGGAGAGCGTTCACCGACAAA
CAACAGATAAAACGAAAGGCCCAGTCTTCCGACTGAGCCTTTCGTTTTATTTGATGCCTGGCAGTTCCCT
ACTCTCGCGTTAACGCTAGCATGGATGTTTTCCCAGTCACGACGTTGTAAAACGACGGCCAGTCTTAAGC
TCGGGCCCCAAATAATGATTTTATTTTGACTGATAGTGACCTGTTCGTTGCAACAAATTGATGAGCAATG
CTTTTTTATAATGCCAACTTTGTACAAAAAAGCAGGCTGGAGACCCAAGCTTGGTACCGAGCTCGGATCC
ACTAGTATTATGCCCAGTACATGACCTTATGGGACTTTCCTACTTGGCAGTACATCTACGTATTAGTCAT
CGCTATTACCATGGTGATGCGGTTTTGGCAGTACATCAATGGGCGTGGATAGCGGTTTGACTCACGGGGA
TTTCCAAGTCTCCACCCCATTGACGTCAATGGGAGTTTGTTTTGGCACCAAAATCAACGGGACTTTCCAA
AATGTCGTAACAACTCCGCCCCATTGACGCAAATGGGCGGTAGGCGTGTACGGTGGGAGGTTTATATAAG
CAGAGCTCGTTTAGTGAACCGTCAGATCGCCTGGAGACGCCATCCACGCTGTTTTGACCTCCATAGAAGA
TTCTAGAGCTAGCGCCACCATGGGCGTGGCCGACTTGATCAAGAAGTTCGAGTCCATCTCCAAGGAGGAG
GGGGATCCACCGGTCGCCACCATGGTGTCTAAGGGCGAAGAGCTGATCAAGGAAAATATGCGTATGAAGG
TGGTCATGGAAGGTTCGGTCAACGGCCACCAATTCAAATGCACAGGTGAAGGAGAAGGCAATCCGTACAT
GGGAACTCAAACCATGAGGATCAAAGTCATCGAGGGAGGACCCCTGCCATTTGCCTTTGACATTCTTGCC
ACGTCGTTCATGTATGGCAGCCGTACTTTTATCAAGTACCCGAAAGGCATTCCTGATTTCTTTAAACAGT
CCTTTCCTGAGGGTTTTACTTGGGAAAGAGTTACGAGATACGAAGATGGTGGAGTCGTCACCGTCATGCA
GGACACCAGCCTTGAGGATGGCTGTCTCGTTTACCACGTCCAAGTCAGAGGGGTAAACTTTCCCTCCAAT
GGTCCCGTGATGCAGAAGAAGACCAAGGGTTGGGAGCCTAATACAGAGATGATGTATCCAGCAGATGGTG
GTCTGAGGGGATACACTCATATGGCACTGAAAGTTGATGGTGGTGGCCATCTGTCTTGCTCTTTCGTAAC
AACTTACAGGTCAAAAAAGACCGTCGGGAACATCAAGATGCCCGGTATCCATGCCGTTGATCACCGCCTG
GAAAGGTTAGAGGAAAGTGACAATGAAATGTTCGTAGTACAACGCGAACACGCAGTTGCCAAGTTCGCCG
GGCTTGGTGGTGGGATGGACGAGCTGTACAAGTAAGCGGCCTCGAGCATGCATCTAGAGGACAACTTTGT
ATACAAAAGTTGAACGAGAAACGTAAAATGATATAAATATCAATATATTAAATTAGATTTTGCATAAAAA
ACAGACTACATAATACTGTAAAACACAACATATCCAGTCACTATGAATCAACTACTTAGATGGTATTAGT
GACCTGTACTGCAGGGCGGCCGCGATATCCCCTATAGTGAGTCGTATTACATGGTCATAGCTGTTTCCTG
GCAGCTCTGGCCCGTGTCTCAAAATCTCTGATGTTACATTGCACAAGATAAAAATATATCATCATGAACA
ATAAAACTGTCTGCTTACATAAACAGTAATACAAGGGGTGTTATGAGCCATATTCAACGGGAAACGTCGA
GGCCGCGATTAAATTCCAACATGGATGCTGATTTATATGGGTATAAATGGGCTCGCGATAATGTCGGGCA
ATCAGGTGCGACAATCTATCGCTTGTATGGGAAGCCCGATGCGCCAGAGTTGTTTCTGAAACATGGCAAA
GGTAGCGTTGCCAATGATGTTACAGATGAGATGGTCAGACTAAACTGGCTGACGGAATTTATGCCTCTTC
CGACCATCAAGCATTTTATCCGTACTCCTGATGATGCATGGTTACTCACCACTGCGATCCCCGGAAAAAC
AGCATTCCAGGTATTAGAAGAATATCCTGATTCAGGTGAAAATATTGTTGATGCGCTGGCAGTGTTCCTG
CGCCGGTTGCATTCGATTCCTGTTTGTAATTGTCCTTTTAACAGCGATCGCGTATTTCGTCTCGCTCAGG
CGCAATCACGAATGAATAACGGTTTGGTTGATGCGAGTGATTTTGATGACGAGCGTAATGGCTGGCCTGT
TGAACAAGTCTGGAAAGAAATGCATAAACTTTTGCCATTCTCACCGGATTCAGTCGTCACTCATGGTGAT
TTCTCACTTGATAACCTTATTTTTGACGAGGGGAAATTAATAGGTTGTATTGATGTTGGACGAGTCGGAA
TCGCAGACCGATACCAGGATCTTGCCATCCTATGGAACTGCCTCGGTGAGTTTTCTCCTTCATTACAGAA
ACGGCTTTTTCAAAAATATGGTATTGATAATCCTGATATGAATAAATTGCAGTTTCATTTGATGCTCGAT
GAGTTTTTCTAATCAGAATTGGTTAATTGGTTGTAACACTGGCAGAGCATTACGCTGACTTGACGGGACG
GCGCAAGCTCATGACCAAAATCCCTTAACGTGAGTTACGCGTCGTTCCACTGAGCGTCAGACCCCGTAGA
AAAGATCAAAGGATCTTCTTGAGATCCTTTTTTTCTGCGCGTAATCTGCTGCTTGCAAACAAAAAAACCA
CCGCTACCAGCGGTGGTTTGTTTGCCGGATCAAGAGCTACCAACTCTTTTTCCGAAGGTAACTGGCTTCA
GCAGAGCGCAGATACCAAATACTGTTCTTCTAGTGTAGCCGTAGTTAGGCCACCACTTCAAGAACTCTGT
AGCACCGCCTACATACCTCGCTCTGCTAATCCTGTTACCAGTGGCTGCTGCCAGTGGCGATAAGTCGTGT
CTTACCGGGTTGGACTCAAGACGATAGTTACCGGATAAGGCGCAGCGGTCGGGCTGAACGGGGGGTTCGT
GCACACAGCCCAGCTTGGAGCGAACGACCTACACCGAACTGAGATACCTACAGCGTGAGCTATGAGAAAG
CGCCACGCTTCCCGAAGGGAGAAAGGCGGACAGGTATCCGGTAAGCGGCAGGGTCGGAACAGGAGAGCGC
ACGAGGGAGCTTCCAGGGGGAAACGCCTGGTATCTTTATAGTCCTGTCGGGTTTCGCCACCTCTGACTTG
AGCGTCGATTTTTGTGATGCTCGTCAGGGGGGCGGAGCCTATGGAAAAACGCCAGCAACGCGGCCTTTTT
ACGGTTCCTGGCCTTTTGCTGGCCTTTTGCTCACATGTT
Features (pLannotate 1.2.2; 13 found; start..end, strand, type, name):
    121..213     +  CDS            lacI (fragment): lac repressor; lacI; The lac repressor binds to the lac operator to inhibit transcription in E. coli. This inhibition can be relieved by adding lactose or isopropyl-β-D-thiogalactopyranoside (IPTG).
    268..295     -  terminator     rrnB T2 terminator: transcription terminator T2 from the E. coli rrnB gene
    427..470     +  terminator     rrnB T1 terminator: Escherichia coli rrnB; transcription terminator T1 from the E. coli rrnB gene
    517..553     -  CDS            lacZα (fragment): LacZα fragment of β-galactosidase; lacZ fragment
    569..668     +  protein_bind   attL1: mutant version of attL; recombination site for the Gateway® LR reaction LR Clonase™
    707..783     +  enhancer       CMV enhancer (fragment): human cytomegalovirus immediate early enhancer
    784..987     +  promoter       CMV promoter: human cytomegalovirus (CMV) immediate early promoter
   1070..1141    +  CDS            ABP140 (fragment): AB140_YEAST - Also known as TRM140. Experimental evidence at protein level: Swiss-Prot protein existence level 1. S-adenosyl-L-methionine-dependent methyltransferase that mediates N(3)-methylcytidine modification of residue 32 of the tRNA anticodon loop of tRNA(Thr) and tRNA(Ser). Binds F-actin and shows weak F-actin cross-linking activity. From Saccharomyces cerevisiae (strain ATCC 204508 / S288c) (Baker's yeast).
   1142..1852    +  CDS            mRuby2: mRuby2 is a basic (constitutively fluorescent) red fluorescent protein published in 2012, derived from Entacmaea quadricolor. It has moderate acid sensitivity.
   1882..2005    +  protein_bind   attR5: mutant version of attR; recombination site for the Gateway® LR reaction LR Clonase™
   2061..2079    -  promoter       T7 promoter: promoter for bacteriophage T7 RNA polymerase
   2213..3022    +  CDS            KanR: aminoglycoside phosphotransferase; aph(3')-Ia; confers resistance to kanamycin in bacteria or G418 (Geneticin®) in eukaryotes
   3169..3757    +  rep_origin     ori: high-copy-number ColE1/pMB1/pBR322/pUC origin of replication
