[The description below was written by a language model from this plasmid's Addgene catalogue record and pLannotate feature annotations shown in this document.]
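Description:
pENTR CMVie-Lifeact-mRuby2 L1-R5 is a 3.8 kb MultiSite Gateway entry clone built on the pMuLE ENTR MCS L1-R5 backbone. It is maintained in E. coli as a high-copy plasmid through a ColE1/pUC-type origin and is selected with kanamycin via an aminoglycoside phosphotransferase (KanR) gene. As is typical of pENTR-style vectors, rrnB T1 and T2 transcription terminators sit upstream of the cloning region to insulate it from read-through in bacteria. Short lacI and lacZα fragments and a T7 promoter are also annotated as backbone remnants.

The payload lies between an attL1 site and an attR5 site, which define it as the first-position module in a multi-fragment LR recombination into a compatible destination vector. It consists of a truncated human cytomegalovirus immediate early promoter, annotated as only a short piece of the enhancer plus the core promoter, driving Lifeact fused at its C terminus to the red fluorescent protein mRuby2. Lifeact is a short (51 bp) synthetic coding sequence derived from the F-actin-binding N-terminus of yeast Abp140, which is why the feature table labels it as an ABP140 fragment. The fusion therefore acts as a live-cell marker of filamentous actin. The insert was cloned between HindIII and XhoI sites, both retained. No polyadenylation signal is annotated within the att-flanked cassette, so this is presumably supplied by a downstream module or the destination vector.

The depositor notes that this truncated CMV promoter is not silenced in neurons. The construct is intended for assembling expression vectors that visualise actin in mammalian cells, including neurons.
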