Addgene plasmid #84389: pENTR CMVie-Lifeact-mRuby2 L1-R5
Purpose: Multisite Gateway entry vector for expression of mRuby2-tagged Lifeact in cells including neurons
Depositing lab: Ghassan Mouneimne. Depositing organization: University of Arizona. Publication: High Fidelity Cryopreservation and Recovery of Primary Rodent Cortical Neurons. Parker SS, Moutal A, Cai S, Chandrasekaran S, Roman MR, Koshy AA, Khanna R, Zinsmaier KE, Mouneimne G. eNeuro. 2018 Sep 27;5(5). pii: eN-MNT-0135-18. doi: 10.1523/ENEURO.0135-18.2018. eCollection 2018 Sep-Oct. eN-MNT-0135-18 PubMed 30263951.
Backbone
  Vector backbone: pMuLE ENTR MCS L1-R5
  Backbone size w/o insert (bp): 3028
  Total vector size (bp): 3819
  Vector type: Mammalian Expression ; Gateway
Growth in bacteria
  Bacterial resistance: Kanamycin, 50 μg/mL
  Growth temperature: 37°C
  Growth strain: DH5alpha
  Copy number: High Copy
Gene/Insert
  Gene/Insert name: Lifeact
  Species: Synthetic
  Insert size (bp): 51
  Promoter: CMV immediate early
  Tag / fusion protein: mRuby2 (C terminal on insert)
  Cloning method: Restriction Enzyme; 5′ cloning site HindIII (not destroyed); 3′ cloning site XhoI (not destroyed)
  Sequencing primers: 5′ CMV_fwd_primer; 3′ M13-R
Resource information
  A portion of this plasmid was derived from a plasmid made by: Michael Davidson, Addgene #54674. Sebastian Zeltzer, University of Arizona.
Terms and licenses: Academic/Nonprofit Terms; Industry Terms: Not Available to Industry
Depositor comments: This truncated CMV promoter is not silenced in neurons.
How to cite: pENTR CMVie-Lifeact-mRuby2 L1-R5 was a gift from Ghassan Mouneimne (Addgene plasmid # 84389 ; http://n2t.net/addgene:84389 ; RRID:Addgene_84389)
